Addgene plasmid #206233: pf CAG mc2 IRES puro
Purpose: (Empty Backbone) For expressing cloned exons as circular RNA.
Depositing lab: Simon Conn & Brett Stringer. Depositing organization: Flinders University. Publication: Versatile toolkit for highly-efficient and scarless overexpression of circular RNAs. Stringer BW, Gabryelska M, Marri S, Clark L, Lin H, Gantley L, Liu R, Wilusz JE, Conn VM, Conn SJ. bioRxiv. 2023 Nov 22:2023.11.21.568171. doi: 10.1101/2023.11.21.568171. Preprint. PubMed 38045421.
Backbone
  Vector backbone: pF CAG IRES puro
  Vector type: Mammalian Expression, Lentiviral, Synthetic Biology
  Selectable markers: Puromycin
Growth in bacteria
  Bacterial resistance: Ampicillin, 100 μg/mL
  Growth temperature: 37°C
  Growth strain: NEB Stable
  Copy number: High Copy
Gene/Insert
  Gene/Insert name: None
Terms and licenses: Academic/Nonprofit Terms; Industry Terms: Not Available to Industry
Depositor comments: ZKSCAN1 intron 1 (partial) & ZKSCAN1 intron 3 (partial) separated by a pair of BsmBI restriction sites. 5' Cloning Site: BamHI (not destroyed), 3' Cloning Site: XbaI (not destroyed). The mc2 and pF mc2 series of plasmids were designed and created by Dr Brett Stringer in the laboratory of Prof Simon Conn. They are based on the original circRNA mini vector design of Liang & Wilusz, 2014. The pair of BsmBI restriction sites is the cloning site for DNA specifying the RNA sequence to be circularised. This plasmid was created by replacing the neoR gene of pF CAG mc2 IRES neo with the puroR gene from Addgene plasmid ID 98290. Please visit https://doi.org/10.1101/2023.11.21.568171 for bioRxiv preprint.
How to cite: pf CAG mc2 IRES puro was a gift from Simon Conn & Brett Stringer (Addgene plasmid # 206233 ; http://n2t.net/addgene:206233 ; RRID:Addgene_206233)
