[The description below was written by a language model from this plasmid's Addgene catalogue record and pLannotate feature annotations shown in this document.]
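Description:
pf CAG mc2 IRES puro is an empty-backbone lentiviral and mammalian expression vector, built on pF CAG IRES puro, for overexpressing cloned exons as circular RNAs. It is maintained in E. coli as a high-copy plasmid through a ColE1/pUC-type origin with ampicillin selection. An f1 origin is also annotated, along with an SV40/EM7-driven bleomycin/Zeocin resistance cassette that lies outside the viral region. The lentiviral portion has a CMV enhancer/promoter fused to a truncated HIV-1 5' LTR, which allows Tat-independent production of the genomic RNA. This is followed by the Ψ packaging signal with a gag fragment, the RRE, the cPPT/CTS, a WPRE and a truncated 3' LTR with a downstream bGH polyadenylation signal.

Within the provirus, a CAG promoter (CMV enhancer, chicken β-actin promoter and chimeric intron) drives the mc2 circularisation cassette. According to the depositor, this cassette consists of partial ZKSCAN1 intron 1 and partial ZKSCAN1 intron 3 flanking a pair of BsmBI sites, and the whole cassette sits between retained BamHI and XbaI sites. The automated feature table does not annotate these intronic segments; it shows only T7 and SP6 promoter sites in that region. DNA specifying the RNA to be circularised is cloned into the BsmBI sites, and the flanking introns then promote back-splicing, following an earlier circRNA mini vector design. The associated publication describes the overexpression as scarless. Downstream, an EMCV IRES links a puromycin N-acetyltransferase gene to the same transcript, so transfected or transduced mammalian cells can be selected with puromycin. The plasmid was made by replacing the neomycin resistance gene of the sibling neo vector with puroR.
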