Features (pLannotate 1.2.2; 36 found; start..end, strand, type, name):
      1..380     +  enhancer       CMV enhancer: human cytomegalovirus immediate early enhancer
    381..580     +  promoter       CMV promoter: human cytomegalovirus (CMV) immediate early promoter
    598..778     +  LTR            5' LTR (truncated): truncated 5' long terminal repeat (LTR) from HIV-1
    825..950     +  misc_feature   HIV-1 Ψ: packaging signal of human immunodeficiency virus type 1
    934..1297    +  CDS            HIV-1 gag (fragment): gag protein from human immunodeficiency virus 1; gag
   1443..1676    +  misc_feature   RRE: The Rev response element (RRE) of HIV-1 allows for Rev-dependent mRNA export from the nucleus to the cytoplasm.
   2053..2153    +  CDS            Rev (fragment): human immunodeficiency virus 1 (HIV-1) Rev protein; rev; enhances nuclear export of unspliced and incompletely spliced viral mRNAs
   2203..2320    +  misc_feature   cPPT/CTS: central polypurine tract and central termination sequence of HIV-1
   2428..2731    +  enhancer       CMV enhancer: human cytomegalovirus immediate early enhancer
   2733..3008    +  promoter       chicken β-actin promoter: No description available
   3009..3978    +  intron         chimeric intron: chimera between introns from chicken β-actin and rabbit β-globin
   4008..4026    +  promoter       T7 promoter: promoter for bacteriophage T7 RNA polymerase
   4270..4288    -  promoter       SP6 promoter: promoter for bacteriophage SP6 RNA polymerase
   4314..4350    +  polyA_signal   bGH poly(A) signal (fragment): bovine growth hormone polyadenylation signal
   4352..4936    +  misc_feature   IRES2: internal ribosome entry site (IRES) of the encephalomyocarditis virus (EMCV)
   4949..5548    +  CDS            PuroR (fragment): puromycin N-acetyltransferase; pac from Streptomyces; confers resistance to puromycin
   5567..5591    +  misc_feature   MCS (fragment): pBluescript multiple cloning site
   5591..6179    +  misc_feature   WPRE: woodchuck hepatitis virus posttranscriptional regulatory element
   6116..6697    +  CDS            nef (fragment): NEF_HV1H2 - Experimental evidence at protein level: Swiss-Prot protein existence level 1. Extracellular Nef protein targets CD4(+) T-lymphocytes for apoptosis by interacting with CXCR4 surface receptors. From Human immunodeficiency virus type 1 group M subtype B (isolate HXB2) (HIV-1).
   6704..6884    +  LTR            5' LTR (truncated): truncated 5' long terminal repeat (LTR) from HIV-1
   6916..7140    +  polyA_signal   bGH poly(A) signal: bovine growth hormone polyadenylation signal
   7144..7165    +  promoter       SV40 promoter (fragment): SV40 enhancer and early promoter
   7186..7614    +  rep_origin     f1 ori (sequence partly withheld): f1 bacteriophage origin of replication; arrow indicates direction of (+) strand synthesis
   7628..7957    +  promoter       SV40 promoter: SV40 enhancer and early promoter
   8005..8052    +  promoter       EM7 promoter: synthetic bacterial promoter&nbsp
   8071..8445    +  CDS            BleoR: antibiotic-binding protein; Sh ble from Streptoalloteichus hindustanus; confers resistance to bleomycin, phleomycin, and Zeocin™
   8455..8580    +  CDS            ble (fragment): BLE_KLEPN - Experimental evidence at protein level: Swiss-Prot protein existence level 1. Binding protein with a strong affinity to the bleomycin family of antibiotics. Binds to CL990; an antimitotic-antibiotic compound. From Klebsiella pneumoniae.
   8575..8696    +  polyA_signal   SV40 poly(A) signal: SV40 polyadenylation signal
   8767..8789    -  protein_bind   lac operator (fragment): The lac repressor binds to the lac operator to inhibit transcription in E. coli. This inhibition can be relieved by adding lactose or isopropyl-β-D-thiogalactopyranoside (IPTG). lac repressor encoded by lacI
   8793..8823    -  promoter       lac promoter: promoter for the E. coli lac operon
   8838..8859    -  protein_bind   CAP binding site: CAP binding activates transcription in the presence of cAMP. E. coli catabolite activator protein
   8872..8964    -  CDS            lacI (fragment): lac repressor; lacI; The lac repressor binds to the lac operator to inhibit transcription in E. coli. This inhibition can be relieved by adding lactose or isopropyl-β-D-thiogalactopyranoside (IPTG).
   9147..9735    -  rep_origin     ori: high-copy-number ColE1/pMB1/pBR322/pUC origin of replication
   9906..10766   -  CDS            AmpR: β-lactamase; bla; confers resistance to ampicillin, carbenicillin, and related antibiotics
  10767..10871   -  promoter       AmpR promoter: bla
  10930..10982   -  misc_feature   bom (fragment): basis of mobility region from pBR322
>Addgene plasmid #206233 | pf CAG mc2 IRES puro | addgene full sequence | sequence record 406225 | Addgene NGS Result
GACATTGATTATTGACTAGTTATTAATAGTAATCAATTACGGGGTCATTAGTTCATAGCCCATATATGGA
GTTCCGCGTTACATAACTTACGGTAAATGGCCCGCCTGGCTGACCGCCCAACGACCCCCGCCCATTGACG
TCAATAATGACGTATGTTCCCATAGTAACGCCAATAGGGACTTTCCATTGACGTCAATGGGTGGAGTATT
TACGGTAAACTGCCCACTTGGCAGTACATCAAGTGTATCATATGCCAAGTACGCCCCCTATTGACGTCAA
TGACGGTAAATGGCCCGCCTGGCATTATGCCCAGTACATGACCTTATGGGACTTTCCTACTTGGCAGTAC
ATCTACGTATTAGTCATCGCTATTACCATGGTGATGCGGTTTTGGCAGTACATCAATGGGCGTGGATAGC
GGTTTGACTCACGGGGATTTCCAAGTCTCCACCCCATTGACGTCAATGGGAGTTTGTTTTGGCACCAAAA
TCAACGGGACTTTCCAAAATGTCGTAACAACTCCGCCCCATTGACGCAAATGGGCGGTAGGCGTGTACGG
TGGGAGGTCTATATAAGCAGCGCGTTTTGCCTGTACTGGGTCTCTCTGGTTAGACCAGATCTGAGCCTGG
GAGCTCTCTGGCTAACTAGGGAACCCACTGCTTAAGCCTCAATAAAGCTTGCCTTGAGTGCTTCAAGTAG
TGTGTGCCCGTCTGTTGTGTGACTCTGGTAACTAGAGATCCCTCAGACCCTTTTAGTCAGTGTGGAAAAT
CTCTAGCAGTGGCGCCCGAACAGGGACTTGAAAGCGAAAGGGAAACCAGAGGAGCTCTCTCGACGCAGGA
CTCGGCTTGCTGAAGCGCGCACGGCAAGAGGCGAGGGGCGGCGACTGGTGAGTACGCCAAAAATTTTGAC
TAGCGGAGGCTAGAAGGAGAGAGATGGGTGCGAGAGCGTCAGTATTAAGCGGGGGAGAATTAGATCGCGA
TGGGAAAAAATTCGGTTAAGGCCAGGGGGAAAGAAAAAATATAAATTAAAACATATAGTATGGGCAAGCA
GGGAGCTAGAACGATTCGCAGTTAATCCTGGCCTGTTAGAAACATCAGAAGGCTGTAGACAAATACTGGG
ACAGCTACAACCATCCCTTCAGACAGGATCAGAAGAACTTAGATCATTATATAATACAGTAGCAACCCTC
TATTGTGTGCATCAAAGGATAGAGATAAAAGACACCAAGGAAGCTTTAGACAAGATAGAGGAAGAGCAAA
ACAAAAGTAAGACCACCGCACAGCAAGCGGCCGCTGATCTTCAGACCTGGAGGAGGAGATATGAGGGACA
ATTGGAGAAGTGAATTATATAAATATAAAGTAGTAAAAATTGAACCATTAGGAGTAGCACCCACCAAGGC
AAAGAGAAGAGTGGTGCAGAGAGAAAAAAGAGCAGTGGGAATAGGAGCTTTGTTCCTTGGGTTCTTGGGA
GCAGCAGGAAGCACTATGGGCGCAGCGTCAATGACGCTGACGGTACAGGCCAGACAATTATTGTCTGGTA
TAGTGCAGCAGCAGAACAATTTGCTGAGGGCTATTGAGGCGCAACAGCATCTGTTGCAACTCACAGTCTG
GGGCATCAAGCAGCTCCAGGCAAGAATCCTGGCTGTGGAAAGATACCTAAAGGATCAACAGCTCCTGGGG
ATTTGGGGTTGCTCTGGAAAACTCATTTGCACCACTGCTGTGCCTTGGAATGCTAGTTGGAGTAATAAAT
CTCTGGAACAGATTTGGAATCACACGACCTGGATGGAGTGGGACAGAGAAATTAACAATTACACAAGCTT
AATACACTCCTTAATTGAAGAATCGCAAAACCAGCAAGAAAAGAATGAACAAGAATTATTGGAATTAGAT
AAATGGGCAAGTTTGTGGAATTGGTTTAACATAACAAATTGGCTGTGGTATATAAAATTATTCATAATGA
TAGTAGGAGGCTTGGTAGGTTTAAGAATAGTTTTTGCTGTACTTTCTATAGTGAATAGAGTTAGGCAGGG
ATATTCACCATTATCGTTTCAGACCCACCTCCCAACCCCGAGGGGACCCGACAGGCCCGAAGGAATAGAA
GAAGAAGGTGGAGAGAGAGACAGAGACAGATCCATTCGATTAGTGAACGGATCGGCACTGCGTGCGCCAA
TTCTGCAGACAAATGGCAGTATTCATCCACAATTTTAAAAGAAAAGGGGGGATTGGGGGGTACAGTGCAG
GGGAAAGAATAGTAGACATAATAGCAACAGACATACAAACTAAAGAATTACAAAAACAAATTACAAAAAT
TCAAAATTTTCGGGTTTATTACAGGGACAGCAGAGATCCAGTTTGGTTAATTAAGACTAGTTATTAATAG
TAATCAATTACGGGGTCATTAGTTCATAGCCCATATATGGAGTTCCGCGTTACATAACTTACGGTAAATG
GCCCGCCTGGCTGACCGCCCAACGACCCCCGCCCATTGACGTCAATAATGACGTATGTTCCCATAGTAAC
GCCAATAGGGACTTTCCATTGACGTCAATGGGTGGAGTATTTACGGTAAACTGCCCACTTGGCAGTACAT
CAAGTGTATCATATGCCAAGTACGCCCCCTATTGACGTCAATGACGGTAAATGGCCCGCCTGGCATTATG
CCCAGTACATGACCTTATGGGACTTTCCTACTTGGCAGTACATCTACGTATTAGTCATCGCTATTACCAT
GGTCGAGGTGAGCCCCACGTTCTGCTTCACTCTCCCCATCTCCCCCCCCTCCCCACCCCCAATTTTGTAT
TTATTTATTTTTTAATTATTTTGTGCAGCGATGGGGGCGGGGGGGGGGGGGGCGGGCGCCGGGGGGGGGG
GGGGGGGGGGGGGGGCGGGGCGGGGCGAGGCGGAGAGGTGCGGCGGCAGCCAATCAGAGCGGCGCGCTCC
GAAAGTTTCCTTTTATGGCGAGGCGGCGGCGGCGGCGGCCCTATAAAAAGCGAAGCGCGCGGCGGGCGGG
AGTCGCTGCGCGCTGCCTTCGCCCCGTGCCCCGCTCCGCCGCCGCCTCGCGCCGCCCGCCCCGGCTCTGA
CTGACCGCGTTACTCCCACAGGTGAGCGGGCGGGACGGCCCTTCTCCTCCGGGCTGTAATTAGCGCTTGG
TTTAATGACGGCTTGTTTCCTTTCTGTGGCTGCGTGAAAGCCTTGAGGGGCTCCGGGAGGGCCCTTTGTG
CGGGGGGAGCGGCTCGGGGGGTGCGTGCGTGTGTGTGTGCGTGGGGAGCGCCGCGTGCGGCTCCGCGCTG
CCCGGCGGCTGTGAGCGCTGCGGGCGCGGCGCGGGGCTTTGTGCGCTCCGCAGTGTGCGCGAGGGGAGCG
CGGCCGGGGGCGGTGCCCCGCGGTGCGGGGGGGGCTGCGAGGGGAACAAAGGCTGCGTGCGGGGTGTGTG
CGTGGGGGGGTGAGCAGGGGGTGTGGGCGCGTCGGTCGGGCTGCAACCCCCCCTGCACCCCCCTCCCCGA
GTTGCTGAGCACGGCCCGGCTTCGGGTGCGGGGCTCCGTACGGGGCGTGGCGCGGGGCTCGCCGTGCCGG
GCGGGGGGTGGCGGCAGGTGGGGGTGCCGGGCGGGGCGGGGCCGCCTCGGGCCGGGGAGGGCTCGGGGGA
GGGGCGCGGCGGCCCCCGGAGCGCCGGCGGCTGTCGAGGCGCGGCGAGCCGCAGCCATTGCCTTTTATGG
TAATCGTGCGAGAGGGCGCAGGGACTTCCTTTGTCCCAAATCTGTGCGGAGCCGAAATCTGGGAGGCGCC
GCCGCACCCCCTCTAGCGGGCGCGGGGCGAAGCGGTGCGGCGCCGGCAGGAAGGAAATGGGCGGGGAGGG
CCTTCGTGCGTCGCCGCGCCGCCGTCCCCTTCTCCCTCTCCAGCCTCGGGGCTGTCCGCGGGGGGACGGC
TGCCTTCGGGGGGGACGGGGCAGGGCGGGGTTCGGCTTCTGGCGTGTGACCGGCGGCTGAACCCACTGCT
TACTGGCTTATCGAAATTAATACGACTCACTATAGGGAGACCCAAGCTTGGTACCGAGCTCGGATCCACT
AGTCCAGTGTGGTGGAATTCAAAGTGCTGAGATTACAGGCGTGAGCCACCACCCCCGGCCCACTTTTTGT
AAAGGTACGTACTAATGACTTTTTTTTTATACTTCAGGGAGACGGTTGTGTACGTCTCGGTAAGAAGCAA
GGAAAAGAATTAGGCTCGGCACGGTAGCTCACACCTGTAATCCCAGCACTCGAGTCTAGAGGGCCCTATT
CTATAGTGTCACCTAAATGCTAGAGCTCGCTGATCAGCCTCGACTGTGCCTTCTAGTTGCCAGCCATCTG
TTGTTTGCCCGCCCCTCTCCCTCCCCCCCCCCTAACGTTACTGGCCGAAGCCGCTTGGAATAAGGCCGGT
GTGCGTTTGTCTATATGTTATTTTCCACCATATTGCCGTCTTTTGGCAATGTGAGGGCCCGGAAACCTGG
CCCTGTCTTCTTGACGAGCATTCCTAGGGGTCTTTCCCCTCTCGCCAAAGGAATGCAAGGTCTGTTGAAT
GTCGTGAAGGAAGCAGTTCCTCTGGAAGCTTCTTGAAGACAAACAACGTCTGTAGCGACCCTTTGCAGGC
AGCGGAACCCCCCACCTGGCGACAGGTGCCTCTGCGGCCAAAAGCCACGTGTATAAGATACACCTGCAAA
GGCGGCACAACCCCAGTGCCACGTTGTGAGTTGGATAGTTGTGGAAAGAGTCAAATGGCTCTCCTCAAGC
GTATTCAACAAGGGGCTGAAGGATGCCCAGAAGGTACCCCATTGTATGGGATCTGATCTGGGGCCTCGGT
ACACATGCTTTACATGTGTTTAGTCGAGGTTAAAAAAACGTCTAGGCCCCCCGAACCACGGGGACGTGGT
TTTCCTTTGAAAAACACGATGATAATATGGCCACAAACCGGTGCCACCATGACCGAGTACAAGCCCACGG
TGCGCCTCGCCACCCGCGACGACGTCCCCAGGGCCGTACGCACCCTCGCCGCCGCGTTCGCCGACTACCC
CGCCACGCGCCACACCGTCGATCCGGACCGCCACATCGAGCGGGTCACCGAGCTGCAAGAACTCTTCCTC
ACGCGCGTCGGGCTCGACATCGGCAAGGTGTGGGTCGCGGACGACGGCGCCGCGGTGGCGGTCTGGACCA
CGCCGGAGAGCGTCGAAGCGGGGGCGGTGTTCGCCGAGATCGGCCCGCGCATGGCCGAGTTGAGCGGTTC
CCGGCTGGCCGCGCAGCAACAGATGGAAGGCCTCCTGGCGCCGCACCGGCCCAAGGAGCCCGCGTGGTTC
CTGGCCACCGTCGGAGTCTCGCCCGACCACCAGGGCAAGGGTCTGGGCAGCGCCGTCGTGCTCCCCGGAG
TGGAGGCGGCCGAGCGCGCCGGGGTGCCCGCCTTCCTGGAGACCTCCGCGCCCCGCAACCTCCCCTTCTA
CGAGCGGCTCGGCTTCACCGTCACCGCCGACGTCGAGGTGCCCGAAGGACCGCGCACCTGGTGCATGACC
CGCAAGCCCGGTGCCTGATTCGAAATGAGGCGCGCCGAATTCGATATCAAGCTTATCGATAATCAACCTC
TGGATTACAAAATTTGTGAAAGATTGACTGGTATTCTTAACTATGTTGCTCCTTTTACGCTATGTGGATA
CGCTGCTTTAATGCCTTTGTATCATGCTATTGCTTCCCGTATGGCTTTCATTTTCTCCTCCTTGTATAAA
TCCTGGTTGCTGTCTCTTTATGAGGAGTTGTGGCCCGTTGTCAGGCAACGTGGCGTGGTGTGCACTGTGT
TTGCTGACGCAACCCCCACTGGTTGGGGCATTGCCACCACCTGTCAGCTCCTTTCCGGGACTTTCGCTTT
CCCCCTCCCTATTGCCACGGCGGAACTCATCGCCGCCTGCCTTGCCCGCTGCTGGACAGGGGCTCGGCTG
TTGGGCACTGACAATTCCGTGGTGTTGTCGGGGAAATCATCGTCCTTTCCTTGGCTGCTCGCCTGTGTTG
CCACCTGGATTCTGCGCGGGACGTCCTTCTGCTACGTCCCTTCGGCCCTCAATCCAGCGGACCTTCCTTC
CCGCGGCCTGCTGCCGGCTCTGCGGCCTCTTCCGCGTCTTCGCCTTCGCCCTCAGACGAGTCGGATCTCC
CTTTGGGCCGCCTCCCCGCATCGATACCGTCGACCTCGAGACCTAGAAAAACATGGAGCAATCACAAGTA
GCAATACAGCAGCTACCAATGCTGATTGTGCCTGGCTAGAAGCACAAGAGGAGGAGGAGGTGGGTTTTCC
AGTCACACCTCAGGTACCTTTAAGACCAATGACTTACAAGGCAGCTGTAGATCTTAGCCACTTTTTAAAA
GAAAAGGGGGGACTGGAAGGGCTAATTCACTCCCAACGAAGACAAGATATCCTTGATCTGTGGATCTACC
ACACACAAGGCTACTTCCCTGATTGGCAGAACTACACACCAGGGCCAGGGATCAGATATCCACTGACCTT
TGGATGGTGCTACAAGCTAGTACCAGTTGAGCAAGAGAAGGTAGAAGAAGCCAATGAAGGAGAGAACACC
CGCTTGTTACACCCTGTGAGCCTGCATGGGATGGATGACCCGGAGAGAGAAGTATTAGAGTGGAGGTTTG
ACAGCCGCCTAGCATTTCATCACATGGCCCGAGAGCTGCATCCGGACTGTACTGGGTCTCTCTGGTTAGA
CCAGATCTGAGCCTGGGAGCTCTCTGGCTAACTAGGGAACCCACTGCTTAAGCCTCAATAAAGCTTGCCT
TGAGTGCTTCAAGTAGTGTGTGCCCGTCTGTTGTGTGACTCTGGTAACTAGAGATCCCTCAGACCCTTTT
AGTCAGTGTGGAAAATCTCTAGCAGGGCCCGTTTAAACCCGCTGATCAGCCTCGACTGTGCCTTCTAGTT
GCCAGCCATCTGTTGTTTGCCCCTCCCCCGTGCCTTCCTTGACCCTGGAAGGTGCCACTCCCACTGTCCT
TTCCTAATAAAATGAGGAAATTGCATCGCATTGTCTGAGTAGGTGTCATTCTATTCTGGGGGGTGGGGTG
GGGCAGGACAGCAAGGGGGAGGATTGGGAAGACAATAGCAGGCATGCTGGGGATGCGGTGGGCTCTATGG
CTTCTGAGGCGGAAAGAACCAGCTGGGGCTCTAGGGGGTATCCCC
[124 nt withheld, positions 7186-7309]
C
[91 nt withheld, positions 7311-7401]
A
[49 nt withheld, positions 7403-7451]
CCTTTGACGTTGGAGTCCACGTTCTTT
[37 nt withheld, positions 7479-7515]
ACCCTATCTCGGTCTATTCTTTTGATTTATAAGGGATTTTGCCGATTTCGGCCTATTGGTTAAAAAATGA
GCTGATTTAACAAAAATTTAACGCGAATTAATTCTGTGGAATGTGTGTCAGTTAGGGTGTGGAAAGTCCC
CAGGCTCCCCAGCAGGCAGAAGTATGCAAAGCATGCATCTCAATTAGTCAGCAACCAGGTGTGGAAAGTC
CCCAGGCTCCCCAGCAGGCAGAAGTATGCAAAGCATGCATCTCAATTAGTCAGCAACCATAGTCCCGCCC
CTAACTCCGCCCATCCCGCCCCTAACTCCGCCCAGTTCCGCCCATTCTCCGCCCCATGGCTGACTAATTT
TTTTTATTTATGCAGAGGCCGAGGCCGCCTCTGCCTCTGAGCTATTCCAGAAGTAGTGAGGAGGCTTTTT
TGGAGGCCTAGGCTTTTGCAAAAAGCTCCCGGGAGCTTGTATATCCATTTTCGGATCTGATCAGCACGTG
TTGACAATTAATCATCGGCATAGTATATCGGCATAGTATAATACGACAAGGTGAGGAACTAAACCATGGC
CAAGTTGACCAGTGCCGTTCCGGTGCTCACCGCGCGCGACGTCGCCGGAGCGGTCGAGTTCTGGACCGAC
CGGCTCGGGTTCTCCCGGGACTTCGTGGAGGACGACTTCGCCGGTGTGGTCCGGGACGACGTGACCCTGT
TCATCAGCGCGGTCCAGGACCAGGTGGTGCCGGACAACACCCTGGCCTGGGTGTGGGTGCGCGGCCTGGA
CGAGCTGTACGCCGAGTGGTCGGAGGTCGTGTCCACGAACTTCCGGGACGCCTCCGGGCCGGCCATGACC
GAGATCGGCGAGCAGCCGTGGGGGCGGGAGTTCGCCCTGCGCGACCCGGCCGGCAACTGCGTGCACTTCG
TGGCCGAGGAGCAGGACTGACACGTGCTACGAGATTTCGATTCCACCGCCGCCTTCTATGAAAGGTTGGG
CTTCGGAATCGTTTTCCGGGACGCCGGCTGGATGATCCTCCAGCGCGGGGATCTCATGCTGGAGTTCTTC
GCCCACCCCAACTTGTTTATTGCAGCTTATAATGGTTACAAATAAAGCAATAGCATCACAAATTTCACAA
ATAAAGCATTTTTTTCACTGCATTCTAGTTGTGGTTTGTCCAAACTCATCAATGTATCTTATCATGTCTG
TATACCGTCGACCTCTAGCTAGAGCTTGGCGTAATCATGGTCATAGCTGTTTCCTGTGTGAAATTGTTAT
CCGCTCACAATTCCACACAACATACGAGCCGGAAGCATAAAGTGTAAAGCCTGGGGTGCCTAATGAGTGA
GCTAACTCACATTAATTGCGTTGCGCTCACTGCCCGCTTTCCAGTCGGGAAACCTGTCGTGCCAGCTGCA
TTAATGAATCGGCCAACGCGCGGGGAGAGGCGGTTTGCGTATTGGGCGCTCTTCCGCTTCCTCGCTCACT
GACTCGCTGCGCTCGGTCGTTCGGCTGCGGCGAGCGGTATCAGCTCACTCAAAGGCGGTAATACGGTTAT
CCACAGAATCAGGGGATAACGCAGGAAAGAACATGTGAGCAAAAGGCCAGCAAAAGGCCAGGAACCGTAA
AAAGGCCGCGTTGCTGGCGTTTTTCCATAGGCTCCGCCCCCCTGACGAGCATCACAAAAATCGACGCTCA
AGTCAGAGGTGGCGAAACCCGACAGGACTATAAAGATACCAGGCGTTTCCCCCTGGAAGCTCCCTCGTGC
GCTCTCCTGTTCCGACCCTGCCGCTTACCGGATACCTGTCCGCCTTTCTCCCTTCGGGAAGCGTGGCGCT
TTCTCATAGCTCACGCTGTAGGTATCTCAGTTCGGTGTAGGTCGTTCGCTCCAAGCTGGGCTGTGTGCAC
GAACCCCCCGTTCAGCCCGACCGCTGCGCCTTATCCGGTAACTATCGTCTTGAGTCCAACCCGGTAAGAC
ACGACTTATCGCCACTGGCAGCAGCCACTGGTAACAGGATTAGCAGAGCGAGGTATGTAGGCGGTGCTAC
AGAGTTCTTGAAGTGGTGGCCTAACTACGGCTACACTAGAAGAACAGTATTTGGTATCTGCGCTCTGCTG
AAGCCAGTTACCTTCGGAAAAAGAGTTGGTAGCTCTTGATCCGGCAAACAAACCACCGCTGGTAGCGGTG
GTTTTTTTGTTTGCAAGCAGCAGATTACGCGCAGAAAAAAAGGATCTCAAGAAGATCCTTTGATCTTTTC
TACGGGGTCTGACGCTCAGTGGAACGAAAACTCACGTTAAGGGATTTTGGTCATGAGATTATCAAAAAGG
ATCTTCACCTAGATCCTTTTAAATTAAAAATGAAGTTTTAAATCAATCTAAAGTATATATGAGTAAACTT
GGTCTGACAGTTACCAATGCTTAATCAGTGAGGCACCTATCTCAGCGATCTGTCTATTTCGTTCATCCAT
AGTTGCCTGACTCCCCGTCGTGTAGATAACTACGATACGGGAGGGCTTACCATCTGGCCCCAGTGCTGCA
ATGATACCGCGAGACCCACGCTCACCGGCTCCAGATTTATCAGCAATAAACCAGCCAGCCGGAAGGGCCG
AGCGCAGAAGTGGTCCTGCAACTTTATCCGCCTCCATCCAGTCTATTAATTGTTGCCGGGAAGCTAGAGT
AAGTAGTTCGCCAGTTAATAGTTTGCGCAACGTTGTTGCCATTGCTACAGGCATCGTGGTGTCACGCTCG
TCGTTTGGTATGGCTTCATTCAGCTCCGGTTCCCAACGATCAAGGCGAGTTACATGATCCCCCATGTTGT
GCAAAAAAGCGGTTAGCTCCTTCGGTCCTCCGATCGTTGTCAGAAGTAAGTTGGCCGCAGTGTTATCACT
CATGGTTATGGCAGCACTGCATAATTCTCTTACTGTCATGCCATCCGTAAGATGCTTTTCTGTGACTGGT
GAGTACTCAACCAAGTCATTCTGAGAATAGTGTATGCGGCGACCGAGTTGCTCTTGCCCGGCGTCAATAC
GGGATAATACCGCGCCACATAGCAGAACTTTAAAAGTGCTCATCATTGGAAAACGTTCTTCGGGGCGAAA
ACTCTCAAGGATCTTACCGCTGTTGAGATCCAGTTCGATGTAACCCACTCGTGCACCCAACTGATCTTCA
GCATCTTTTACTTTCACCAGCGTTTCTGGGTGAGCAAAAACAGGAAGGCAAAATGCCGCAAAAAAGGGAA
TAAGGGCGACACGGAAATGTTGAATACTCATACTCTTCCTTTTTCAATATTATTGAAGCATTTATCAGGG
TTATTGTCTCATGAGCGGATACATATTTGAATGTATTTAGAAAAATAAACAAATAGGGGTTCCGCGCACA
TTTCCCCGAAAAGTGCCACCTGACGTCGACGGATCGGGAGATCTCCCGATCCCCTATGGTGCACTCTCAG
TACAATCTGCTCTGATGCCGCATAGTTAAGCCAGTATCTGCTCCCTGCTTGTGTGTTGGAGGTCGCTGAG
TAGTGCGCGAGCAAAATTTAAGCTACAACAAGGCAAGGCTTGACCGACAATTGCATGAAGAATCTGCTTA
GGGTTAGGCGTTTTGCGCTGCTTCGCGATGTACGGGCCAGATATACGCGTT
